Addgene plasmid #74982: pLX_TRC311 ETV4-L
Purpose: Constitutive ETV4 ORF, blasticidin selection
Depositing lab: William Hahn. Depositing organization: Dana-Farber Cancer Institute. Publication: ATXN1L, CIC, and ETS Transcription Factors Modulate Sensitivity to MAPK Pathway Inhibition. Wang B, Krall EB, Aguirre AJ, Kim M, Widlund HR, Doshi MB, Sicinska E, Sulahian R, Goodale A, Cowley GS, Piccioni F, Doench JG, Root DE, Hahn WC. Cell Rep. 2017 Feb 7;18(6):1543-1557. doi: 10.1016/j.celrep.2017.01.031. PubMed 28178529.
Backbone
  Vector backbone: pLX_TRC311
  Backbone manufacturer: Broad Institute - Genetic Perturbation Platform
  Backbone size w/o insert (bp): 10065
  Total vector size (bp): 9882
  Vector type: Mammalian Expression
  Selectable markers: Blasticidin
Growth in bacteria
  Bacterial resistance: Ampicillin, 100 μg/mL
  Growth temperature: 37°C
  Growth strain: NEB Stable
  Copy number: High Copy
Gene/Insert
  Gene/Insert name: ETV4
  Species: H. sapiens (human)
  Insert size (bp): 1455
  Mutation: S396N
  GenBank ID: NM_001079675
  Entrez Gene: ETV4 (a.k.a. E1A-F, E1AF, PEA3, PEAS3)
  Promoter: EF1a
  Cloning method: Gateway Cloning
  Sequencing primers: 5′ TCAAGCCTCAGACAGTGGTTC; 3′ WPRE-R
Terms and licenses: Academic/Nonprofit Terms; Industry Terms: Not Available to Industry
How to cite: pLX_TRC311 ETV4-L was a gift from William Hahn (Addgene plasmid # 74982 ; http://n2t.net/addgene:74982 ; RRID:Addgene_74982)
