[The description below was written by a language model from this plasmid's Addgene catalogue record and pLannotate feature annotations shown in this document.]
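Description:
pLX_TRC311 ETV4-L is a mammalian expression plasmid built on the pLX_TRC311 backbone from the Broad Institute Genetic Perturbation Platform. The catalogue lists it simply as a mammalian expression vector, but its feature table shows the architecture of a third-generation, self-inactivating HIV-1 lentiviral transfer vector. An RSV promoter is fused to a truncated 5' LTR and followed by the Ψ packaging signal, a gag fragment, the RRE and a cPPT/CTS, with a ΔU3 3' LTR and an SV40 polyadenylation signal at the other end. In bacteria it is maintained through a high-copy ColE1/pUC-type origin and ampicillin resistance. An f1 origin and remnants of lac and T7/T3 cloning-vector sequence are also present.

The payload is the human ETV4 open reading frame (also known as PEA3 or E1AF), an ETS-family transcription factor, recorded as carrying an S396N change. It was introduced by Gateway cloning, so it is flanked by attB1 and attB2 sites. The EF-1α promoter drives it constitutively, and a WPRE downstream enhances transcript expression. A V5 epitope tag is annotated just past attB2, but the record does not state whether the ORF reads through into it. A separate cassette inside the viral genome uses the SV40 early promoter to express blasticidin S deaminase, allowing blasticidin selection of cells that carry the construct.

The stated purpose is constitutive ETV4 expression with blasticidin selection, and the associated study examined how ETS transcription factors, ATXN1L and CIC affect sensitivity to MAPK pathway inhibition. The depositor's full sequence is 9,696 nt, slightly shorter than the 9,882 bp total listed in the catalogue.
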