Features (pLannotate 1.2.2; 33 found; start..end, strand, type, name):
     25..91      +  CDS            small t antigen (fragment): SV40 (simian virus 40) small t antigen
     98..1276    +  promoter       EF-1α promoter: strong constitutive promoter for human elongation factor EF-1α
   1296..1320    +  protein_bind   attB1: mutant version of attB; recombination site for the Gateway® BP reaction BP Clonase™
   1338..2789    +  CDS            ETV4: ETV4_HUMAN - Also known as E1AF, PEA3. Experimental evidence at protein level: Swiss-Prot protein existence level 1. (Microbial infection) Binds to the enhancer of the adenovirus E1A gene and acts as a transcriptional activator; the core-binding sequence is 5'-[AC]GGA[AT]GT-3'. From Homo sapiens (Human).
   2793..2817    -  protein_bind   attB2: mutant version of attB; recombination site for the Gateway® BP reaction BP Clonase™
   2825..2866    +  CDS            V5 tag: epitope tag from simian virus 5
   2917..3505    +  misc_feature   WPRE: woodchuck hepatitis virus posttranscriptional regulatory element
   3556..3575    +  misc_feature   cPPT/CTS (fragment): central polypurine tract and central termination sequence of HIV-1
   3577..3810    +  LTR            3' LTR (ΔU3): self-inactivating 3' long terminal repeat (LTR) from HIV-1
   3888..4009    +  polyA_signal   SV40 poly(A) signal: SV40 polyadenylation signal
   4049..4184    +  rep_origin     SV40 ori: SV40 origin of replication
   4205..4223    -  promoter       T7 promoter: promoter for bacteriophage T7 RNA polymerase
   4231..4386    +  CDS            lacZα (fragment): LacZα fragment of β-galactosidase; lacZ fragment
   4391..4819    +  rep_origin     f1 ori (sequence partly withheld): f1 bacteriophage origin of replication; arrow indicates direction of (+) strand synthesis
   4872..4976    +  promoter       AmpR promoter: bla
   4977..5837    +  CDS            AmpR: β-lactamase; bla; confers resistance to ampicillin, carbenicillin, and related antibiotics
   6008..6596    +  rep_origin     ori: high-copy-number ColE1/pMB1/pBR322/pUC origin of replication
   6779..6871    +  CDS            lacI (fragment): lac repressor; lacI; The lac repressor binds to the lac operator to inhibit transcription in E. coli. This inhibition can be relieved by adding lactose or isopropyl-β-D-thiogalactopyranoside (IPTG).
   6884..6905    +  protein_bind   CAP binding site: CAP binding activates transcription in the presence of cAMP. E. coli catabolite activator protein
   6920..6950    +  promoter       lac promoter: promoter for the E. coli lac operon
   6958..6974    +  protein_bind   lac operator: The lac repressor binds to the lac operator to inhibit transcription in E. coli. This inhibition can be relieved by adding lactose or isopropyl-β-D-thiogalactopyranoside (IPTG). lac repressor encoded by lacI
   7019..7037    +  promoter       T3 promoter: promoter for bacteriophage T3 RNA polymerase
   7065..7291    +  promoter       RSV promoter: Rous sarcoma virus enhancer/promoter
   7292..7472    +  LTR            5' LTR (truncated): truncated 5' long terminal repeat (LTR) from HIV-1
   7519..7644    +  misc_feature   HIV-1 Ψ: packaging signal of human immunodeficiency virus type 1
   7628..7991    +  CDS            HIV-1 gag (fragment): gag protein from human immunodeficiency virus 1; gag
   8137..8370    +  misc_feature   RRE: The Rev response element (RRE) of HIV-1 allows for Rev-dependent mRNA export from the nucleus to the cytoplasm.
   8747..8773    +  CDS            Rev (fragment): human immunodeficiency virus 1 (HIV-1) Rev protein; rev; enhances nuclear export of unspliced and incompletely spliced viral mRNAs
   8780..8803    +  promoter       SV40 promoter (fragment): SV40 early promoter
   8804..8875    +  promoter       SV40 promoter (fragment): SV40 enhancer and early promoter
   8899..9034    +  rep_origin     SV40 ori: SV40 origin of replication
   9070..9465    +  CDS            BSD: blasticidin S deaminase; Aspergillus terreus BSD; confers resistance to blasticidin
   9539..9656    +  misc_feature   cPPT/CTS: central polypurine tract and central termination sequence of HIV-1
>Addgene plasmid #74982 | pLX_TRC311 ETV4-L | depositor full sequence | sequence record 142586 | pLX_TRC311 ETV4-L sequence 9696 bps
GGCTCGAGGCCTGCAGGTGCAAAGATGGATAAAGTTTTAAACAGAGAGGAATCTTTGCAGCTAATGGACC
TTCTAGGTCTTGAAAGGAGTGGGAATTGGCTCCGGTGCCCGTCAGTGGGCAGAGCGCACATCGCCCACAG
TCCCCGAGAAGTTGGGGGGAGGGGTCGGCAATTGAACCGGTGCCTAGAGAAGGTGGCGCGGGGTAAACTG
GGAAAGTGATGTCGTGTACTGGCTCCGCCTTTTTCCCGAGGGTGGGGGAGAACCGTATATAAGTGCAGTA
GTCGCCGTGAACGTTCTTTTTCGCAACGGGTTTGCCGCCAGAACACAGGTAAGTGCCGTGTGTGGTTCCC
GCGGGCCTGGCCTCTTTACGGGTTATGGCCCTTGCGTGCCTTGAATTACTTCCACCTGGCTGCAGTACGT
GATTCTTGATCCCGAGCTTCGGGTTGGAAGTGGGTGGGAGAGTTCGAGGCCTTGCGCTTAAGGAGCCCCT
TCGCCTCGTGCTTGAGTTGAGGCCTGGCCTGGGCGCTGGGGCCGCCGCGTGCGAATCTGGTGGCACCTTC
GCGCCTGTCTCGCTGCTTTCGATAAGTCTCTAGCCATTTAAAATTTTTGATGACCTGCTGCGACGCTTTT
TTTCTGGCAAGATAGTCTTGTAAATGCGGGCCAAGATCTGCACACTGGTATTTCGGTTTTTGGGGCCGCG
GGCGGCGACGGGGCCCGTGCGTCCCAGCGCACATGTTCGGCGAGGCGGGGCCTGCGAGCGCGGCCACCGA
GAATCGGACGGGGGTAGTCTCAAGCTGGCCGGCCTGCTCTGGTGCCTGGCCTCGCGCCGCCGTGTATCGC
CCCGCCCTGGGCGGCAAGGCTGGCCCGGTCGGCACCAGTTGCGTGAGCGGAAAGATGGCCGCTTCCCGGC
CCTGCTGCAGGGAGCTCAAAATGGAGGACGCGGCGCTCGGGAGAGCGGGCGGGTGAGTCACCCACACAAA
GGAAAAGGGCCTTTCCGTCCTCAGCCGTCGCTTCATGTGACTCCACGGAGTACCGGGCGCCGTCCAGGCA
CCTCGATTAGTTCTCGAGCTTTTGGAGTACGTCGTCTTTAGGTTGGGGGGAGGGGTTTTATGCGATGGAG
TTTCCCCACACTGAGTGGGTGGAGACTGAAGTTAGGCCAGCTTGGCACTTGATGTAATTCTCCTTGGAAT
TTGCCCTTTTTGAGTTTGGATCTTGGTTCATTCTCAAGCCTCAGACAGTGGTTCAAAGTTTTTTTCTTCC
ATTTCAGGTGTCGTGAGGCTAGCATCGATTGATCAACAAGTTTGTACAAAAAAGCAGGCTTCGAAGGAGA
TAGAACCATGGAGCGGAGGATGAAAGCCGGATACTTGGACCAGCAAGTGCCCTACACCTTCAGCAGCAAA
TCGCCCGGAAATGGGAGCTTGCGCGAAGCGCTGATCGGCCCGCTGGGGAAGCTCATGGACCCGGGCTCCC
TGCCGCCCCTCGACTCTGAAGATCTCTTCCAGGATCTAAGTCACTTCCAGGAGACGTGGCTCGCTGAAGC
TCAGGTACCAGACAGTGATGAGCAGTTTGTTCCTGATTTCCATTCAGAAAACCTAGCTTTCCACAGCCCC
ACCACCAGGATCAAGAAGGAGCCCCAGAGTCCCCGCACAGACCCGGCCCTGTCCTGCAGCAGGAAGCCGC
CACTCCCCTACCACCATGGCGAGCAGTGCCTTTACTCCAGTGCCTATGACCCCCCCAGACAAATCGCCAT
CAAGTCCCCTGCCCCTGGTGCCCTTGGACAGTCGCCCCTACAGCCCTTTCCCCGGGCAGAGCAACGGAAT
TTCCTGAGATCCTCTGGCACCTCCCAGCCCCACCCTGGCCATGGGTACCTCGGGGAACATAGCTCCGTCT
TCCAGCAGCCCCTGGACATTTGCCACTCCTTCACATCTCAGGGAGGGGGCCGGGAACCCCTCCCAGCCCC
CTACCAACACCAGCTGTCGGAGCCCTGCCCACCCTATCCCCAGCAGAGCTTTAAGCAAGAATACCATGAT
CCCCTGTATGAACAGGCGGGCCAGCCAGCCGTGGACCAGGGTGGGGTCAATGGGCACAGGTACCCAGGGG
CGGGGGTGGTGATCAAACAGGAACAGACGGACTTCGCCTACGACTCAGATGTCACCGGGTGCGCATCAAT
GTACCTCCACACAGAGGGCTTCTCTGGGCCCTCTCCAGGTGACGGGGCCATGGGCTATGGCTATGAGAAA
CCTCTGCGACCATTCCCAGATGATGTCTGCGTTGTCCCTGAGAAATTTGAAGGAGACATCAAGCAGGAAG
GGGTCGGTGCATTTCGAGAGGGGCCGCCCTACCAGCGCCGGGGTGCCCTGCAGCTGTGGCAATTTCTGGT
GGCCTTGCTGGATGACCCAACAAATGCCCATTTCATTGCCTGGACGGGCCGGGGAATGGAGTTCAAGCTC
ATTGAGCCTGAGGAGGTCGCCAGGCTCTGGGGCATCCAGAAGAACCGGCCAGCCATGAATTACGACAAGC
TGAGCCGCTCGCTCCGATACTATTATGAGAAAGGCATCATGCAGAAGGTGGCTGGTGAGCGTTACGTGTA
CAAGTTTGTGTGTGAGCCCGAGGCCCTCTTCTCTTTGGCCTTCCCGGACAATCAGCGTCCAGCTCTCAAG
GCTGAGTTTGACCGGCCTGTCAGTGAGGAGGACACAGTCCCTTTGTCCCACTTGGATGAGAGCCCCGCCT
ACCTCCCAGAGCTGGCTGGCCCCGCCCAGCCATTTGGCCCCAAGGGTGGCTACTCTTACTAGACCCAGCT
TTCTTGTACAAAGTGGTTGATATCGGTAAGCCTATCCCTAACCCTCTCCTCGGTCTCGATTCTACGTAGT
AATGAACTAGTACCGGTTAAGTCGACAATCAACGCGTTAAGTCGACAATCAACCTCTGGATTACAAAATT
TGTGAAAGATTGACTGGTATTCTTAACTATGTTGCTCCTTTTACGCTATGTGGATACGCTGCTTTAATGC
CTTTGTATCATGCTATTGCTTCCCGTATGGCTTTCATTTTCTCCTCCTTGTATAAATCCTGGTTGCTGTC
TCTTTATGAGGAGTTGTGGCCCGTTGTCAGGCAACGTGGCGTGGTGTGCACTGTGTTTGCTGACGCAACC
CCCACTGGTTGGGGCATTGCCACCACCTGTCAGCTCCTTTCCGGGACTTTCGCTTTCCCCCTCCCTATTG
CCACGGCGGAACTCATCGCCGCCTGCCTTGCCCGCTGCTGGACAGGGGCTCGGCTGTTGGGCACTGACAA
TTCCGTGGTGTTGTCGGGGAAATCATCGTCCTTTCCTTGGCTGCTCGCCTGTGTTGCCACCTGGATTCTG
CGCGGGACGTCCTTCTGCTACGTCCCTTCGGCCCTCAATCCAGCGGACCTTCCTTCCCGCGGCCTGCTGC
CGGCTCTGCGGCCTCTTCCGCGTCTTCGCCTTCGCCCTCAGACGAGTCGGATCTCCCTTTGGGCCGCCTC
CCCGCGTCGACTTTAAGACCAATGACTTACAAGGCAGCTGTAGATCTTAGCCACTTTTTAAAAGAAAAGG
GGGGACTGGAAGGGCTAATTCACTCCCAACGAAGACAAGATCTGCTTTTTGCTTGTACTGGGTCTCTCTG
GTTAGACCAGATCTGAGCCTGGGAGCTCTCTGGCTAACTAGGGAACCCACTGCTTAAGCCTCAATAAAGC
TTGCCTTGAGTGCTTCAAGTAGTGTGTGCCCGTCTGTTGTGTGACTCTGGTAACTAGAGATCCCTCAGAC
CCTTTTAGTCAGTGTGGAAAATCTCTAGCAGTACGTATAGTAGTTCATGTCATCTTATTATTCAGTATTT
ATAACTTGCAAAGAAATGAATATCAGAGAGTGAGAGGAACTTGTTTATTGCAGCTTATAATGGTTACAAA
TAAAGCAATAGCATCACAAATTTCACAAATAAAGCATTTTTTTCACTGCATTCTAGTTGTGGTTTGTCCA
AACTCATCAATGTATCTTATCATGTCTGGCTCTAGCTATCCCGCCCCTAACTCCGCCCATCCCGCCCCTA
ACTCCGCCCAGTTCCGCCCATTCTCCGCCCCATGGCTGACTAATTTTTTTTATTTATGCAGAGGCCGAGG
CCGCCTCGGCCTCTGAGCTATTCCAGAAGTAGTGAGGAGGCTTTTTTGGAGGCCTAGGGACGTACCCAAT
TCGCCCTATAGTGAGTCGTATTACGCGCGCTCACTGGCCGTCGTTTTACAACGTCGTGACTGGGAAAACC
CTGGCGTTACCCAACTTAATCGCCTTGCAGCACATCCCCCTTTCGCCAGCTGGCGTAATAGCGAAGAGGC
CCGCACCGATCGCCCTTCCCAACAGTTGCGCAGCCTGAATGGCGAATGGG
[124 nt withheld, positions 4391-4514]
C
[91 nt withheld, positions 4516-4606]
A
[49 nt withheld, positions 4608-4656]
CCTTTGACGTTGGAGTCCACGTTCTTT
[37 nt withheld, positions 4684-4720]
ACCCTATCTCGGTCTATTCTTTTGATTTATAAGGGATTTTGCCGATTTCGGCCTATTGGTTAAAAAATGA
GCTGATTTAACAAAAATTTAACGCGAATTTTAACAAAATATTAACGCTTACAATTTAGGTGGCACTTTTC
GGGGAAATGTGCGCGGAACCCCTATTTGTTTATTTTTCTAAATACATTCAAATATGTATCCGCTCATGAG
ACAATAACCCTGATAAATGCTTCAATAATATTGAAAAAGGAAGAGTATGAGTATTCAACATTTCCGTGTC
GCCCTTATTCCCTTTTTTGCGGCATTTTGCCTTCCTGTTTTTGCTCACCCAGAAACGCTGGTGAAAGTAA
AAGATGCTGAAGATCAGTTGGGTGCACGAGTGGGTTACATCGAACTGGATCTCAACAGCGGTAAGATCCT
TGAGAGTTTTCGCCCCGAAGAACGTTTTCCAATGATGAGCACTTTTAAAGTTCTGCTATGTGGCGCGGTA
TTATCCCGTATTGACGCCGGGCAAGAGCAACTCGGTCGCCGCATACACTATTCTCAGAATGACTTGGTTG
AGTACTCACCAGTCACAGAAAAGCATCTTACGGATGGCATGACAGTAAGAGAATTATGCAGTGCTGCCAT
AACCATGAGTGATAACACTGCGGCCAACTTACTTCTGACAACGATCGGAGGACCGAAGGAGCTAACCGCT
TTTTTGCACAACATGGGGGATCATGTAACTCGCCTTGATCGTTGGGAACCGGAGCTGAATGAAGCCATAC
CAAACGACGAGCGTGACACCACGATGCCTGTAGCAATGGCAACAACGTTGCGCAAACTATTAACTGGCGA
ACTACTTACTCTAGCTTCCCGGCAACAATTAATAGACTGGATGGAGGCGGATAAAGTTGCAGGACCACTT
CTGCGCTCGGCCCTTCCGGCTGGCTGGTTTATTGCTGATAAATCTGGAGCCGGTGAGCGTGGGTCTCGCG
GTATCATTGCAGCACTGGGGCCAGATGGTAAGCCCTCCCGTATCGTAGTTATCTACACGACGGGGAGTCA
GGCAACTATGGATGAACGAAATAGACAGATCGCTGAGATAGGTGCCTCACTGATTAAGCATTGGTAACTG
TCAGACCAAGTTTACTCATATATACTTTAGATTGATTTAAAACTTCATTTTTAATTTAAAAGGATCTAGG
TGAAGATCCTTTTTGATAATCTCATGACCAAAATCCCTTAACGTGAGTTTTCGTTCCACTGAGCGTCAGA
CCCCGTAGAAAAGATCAAAGGATCTTCTTGAGATCCTTTTTTTCTGCGCGTAATCTGCTGCTTGCAAACA
AAAAAACCACCGCTACCAGCGGTGGTTTGTTTGCCGGATCAAGAGCTACCAACTCTTTTTCCGAAGGTAA
CTGGCTTCAGCAGAGCGCAGATACCAAATACTGTTCTTCTAGTGTAGCCGTAGTTAGGCCACCACTTCAA
GAACTCTGTAGCACCGCCTACATACCTCGCTCTGCTAATCCTGTTACCAGTGGCTGCTGCCAGTGGCGAT
AAGTCGTGTCTTACCGGGTTGGACTCAAGACGATAGTTACCGGATAAGGCGCAGCGGTCGGGCTGAACGG
GGGGTTCGTGCACACAGCCCAGCTTGGAGCGAACGACCTACACCGAACTGAGATACCTACAGCGTGAGCT
ATGAGAAAGCGCCACGCTTCCCGAAGGGAGAAAGGCGGACAGGTATCCGGTAAGCGGCAGGGTCGGAACA
GGAGAGCGCACGAGGGAGCTTCCAGGGGGAAACGCCTGGTATCTTTATAGTCCTGTCGGGTTTCGCCACC
TCTGACTTGAGCGTCGATTTTTGTGATGCTCGTCAGGGGGGCGGAGCCTATGGAAAAACGCCAGCAACGC
GGCCTTTTTACGGTTCCTGGCCTTTTGCTGGCCTTTTGCTCACATGTTCTTTCCTGCGTTATCCCCTGAT
TCTGTGGATAACCGTATTACCGCCTTTGAGTGAGCTGATACCGCTCGCCGCAGCCGAACGACCGAGCGCA
GCGAGTCAGTGAGCGAGGAAGCGGAAGAGCGCCCAATACGCAAACCGCCTCTCCCCGCGCGTTGGCCGAT
TCATTAATGCAGCTGGCACGACAGGTTTCCCGACTGGAAAGCGGGCAGTGAGCGCAACGCAATTAATGTG
AGTTAGCTCACTCATTAGGCACCCCAGGCTTTACACTTTATGCTTCCGGCTCGTATGTTGTGTGGAATTG
TGAGCGGATAACAATTTCACACAGGAAACAGCTATGACCATGATTACGCCAAGCGCGCAATTAACCCTCA
CTAAAGGGAACAAAAGCTGGAGCTGCAAGCTTAATGTAGTCTTATGCAATACTCTTGTAGTCTTGCAACA
TGGTAACGATGAGTTAGCAACATGCCTTACAAGGAGAGAAAAAGCACCGTGCATGCCGATTGGTGGAAGT
AAGGTGGTACGATCGTGCCTTATTAGGAAGGCAACAGACGGGTCTGACATGGATTGGACGAACCACTGAA
TTGCCGCATTGCAGAGATATTGTATTTAAGTGCCTAGCTCGATACATAAACGGGTCTCTCTGGTTAGACC
AGATCTGAGCCTGGGAGCTCTCTGGCTAACTAGGGAACCCACTGCTTAAGCCTCAATAAAGCTTGCCTTG
AGTGCTTCAAGTAGTGTGTGCCCGTCTGTTGTGTGACTCTGGTAACTAGAGATCCCTCAGACCCTTTTAG
TCAGTGTGGAAAATCTCTAGCAGTGGCGCCCGAACAGGGACTTGAAAGCGAAAGGGAAACCAGAGGAGCT
CTCTCGACGCAGGACTCGGCTTGCTGAAGCGCGCACGGCAAGAGGCGAGGGGCGGCGACTGGTGAGTACG
CCAAAAATTTTGACTAGCGGAGGCTAGAAGGAGAGAGATGGGTGCGAGAGCGTCAGTATTAAGCGGGGGA
GAATTAGATCGCGATGGGAAAAAATTCGGTTAAGGCCAGGGGGAAAGAAAAAATATAAATTAAAACATAT
AGTATGGGCAAGCAGGGAGCTAGAACGATTCGCAGTTAATCCTGGCCTGTTAGAAACATCAGAAGGCTGT
AGACAAATACTGGGACAGCTACAACCATCCCTTCAGACAGGATCAGAAGAACTTAGATCATTATATAATA
CAGTAGCAACCCTCTATTGTGTGCATCAAAGGATAGAGATAAAAGACACCAAGGAAGCTTTAGACAAGAT
AGAGGAAGAGCAAAACAAAAGTAAGACCACCGCACAGCAAGCGGCCGCTGATCTTCAGACCTGGAGGAGG
AGATATGAGGGACAATTGGAGAAGTGAATTATATAAATATAAAGTAGTAAAAATTGAACCATTAGGAGTA
GCACCCACCAAGGCAAAGAGAAGAGTGGTGCAGAGAGAAAAAAGAGCAGTGGGAATAGGAGCTTTGTTCC
TTGGGTTCTTGGGAGCAGCAGGAAGCACTATGGGCGCAGCGTCAATGACGCTGACGGTACAGGCCAGACA
ATTATTGTCTGGTATAGTGCAGCAGCAGAACAATTTGCTGAGGGCTATTGAGGCGCAACAGCATCTGTTG
CAACTCACAGTCTGGGGCATCAAGCAGCTCCAGGCAAGAATCCTGGCTGTGGAAAGATACCTAAAGGATC
AACAGCTCCTGGGGATTTGGGGTTGCTCTGGAAAACTCATTTGCACCACTGCTGTGCCTTGGAATGCTAG
TTGGAGTAATAAATCTCTGGAACAGATTTGGAATCACACGACCTGGATGGAGTGGGACAGAGAAATTAAC
AATTACACAAGCTTAATACACTCCTTAATTGAAGAATCGCAAAACCAGCAAGAAAAGAATGAACAAGAAT
TATTGGAATTAGATAAATGGGCAAGTTTGTGGAATTGGTTTAACATAACAAATTGGCTGTGGTATATAAA
ATTATTCATAATGATAGTAGGAGGCTTGGTAGGTTTAAGAATAGTTTTTGCTGTACTTTCTATAGTGAAT
AGAGTTAGGCAGGGATATTCACCATTATCGTTTCAGACCCACCTCCCAACCCCGAGGGGACCCATGCATT
GCATCTCAATTAGTCAGCAACCAGGTGTGGAAAGTCCCCAGGCTCCCCAGCAGGCAGAAGTATGCAAAGC
ATGCGTCTCAATTAGTCAGCAACCATAGTCCCGCCCCTAACTCCGCCCATCCCGCCCCTAACTCCGCCCA
GTTCCGCCCATTCTCCGCCCCATGGCTGACTAATTTTTTTTATTTATGCAGAGGCCGAGGCCGCCTCGGC
CTCTGAGCTATTCCAGAAGTAGTGAGGAGGCTTTTTTGGAGGCCTAGGCTTTTGCAAAAAGCTTTCTAGA
GGTACCACCATGGCCAAGCCTTTGTCTCAAGAAGAATCCACCCTCATTGAAAGAGCAACGGCTACAATCA
ACAGCATCCCCATCTCTGAAGACTACAGCGTCGCCAGCGCAGCTCTCTCTAGCGACGGCCGCATCTTCAC
TGGTGTCAATGTATATCATTTTACTGGGGGACCTTGTGCAGAACTCGTGGTGCTGGGCACTGCTGCTGCT
GCGGCAGCTGGCAACCTGACTTGTATCGTCGCGATCGGAAATGAGAACAGGGGCATCTTGAGCCCCTGCG
GACGGTGCCGACAGGTGCTTCTCGATCTGCATCCTGGGATCAAAGCCATAGTGAAGGACAGTGATGGACA
GCCGACGGCAGTTGGGATTCGTGAATTGCTGCCCTCTGGTTATGTGTGGGAGGGCCTGCAGCTGCAGTAG
TAAGGCGCGCCGTTAACGAATTCTAGATCTTGAGACAAATGGCAGTATTCATCCACAATTTTAAAAGAAA
AGGGGGGATTGGGGGGTACAGTGCAGGGGAAAGAATAGTAGACATAATAGCAACAGACATACAAACTAAA
GAATTACAAAAACAAATTACAAAAATTCAAAATTTTCGGGTTTATTACAGGGACAGCAGAGATCCACTTT
GGCGCC
