>Addgene plasmid #74982 | pLX_TRC311 ETV4-L | addgene partial sequence | sequence record 147513 | WPRE-R 5'-CATAGCGTAAAAGGAGCAACA-3'
CGAGACCGAGGAGAGGGTTAGGGATAGGCTTACCGATATCAACCACTTTGTACAAGAAAGCTGGGTCTAG
TAAGAGTAGCCACCCTTGGGGCCAAATGGCTGGGCGGGGCCAGCCAGCTCTGGGAGGTAGGCGGGGCTCT
CATCCAAGTGGGACAAAGGGACTGTGTCCTCCTCACTGACAGGCCGGTCAAACTCAGCCTTGAGAGCTGG
ACGCTGATTGTCCGGGAAGGCCAAAGAGAAGAGGGCCTCGGGCTCACACACAAACTTGTACACGTAACGC
TCACCAGCCACCTTCTGCATGATGCCTTTCTCATAATAGTATCGGAGCGAGCGGTTCAGCTTGTCGTAAT
TCATGGCTGGCCGGTTCTTCTGGATGCCCCAGAGCCTGGCGACCTCCTCAGGCTCAATGAGCTTGAACTC
CATTCCCCGGCCCGTCCAGGCAATGAAATGGGCATTTGTTGGGTCATCCAGCAAGGCCACCAGAAATTGC
CACAGCTGCAGGGCACCCCGGCGCTGGTAGGGCGGCCCCTCTCGAAATGCACCGACCCCTTCCTGCTTGA
TGTCTCCTTCAAATTTCTCAGGG
