>Addgene plasmid #74982 | pLX_TRC311 ETV4-L | addgene partial sequence | sequence record 147516 | EF1a-F 5'-TCAAGCCTCAGACAGTGGTTC-3'
GTCGTGAGGCTAGCATCGATTGATCAACAAGTTTGTACAAAAAAGCAGGCTTCGAAGGAGATAGAACCAT
GGAGCGGAGGATGAAAGCCGGATACTTGGACCAGCAAGTGCCCTACACCTTCAGCAGCAAATCGCCCGGA
AATGGGAGCTTGCGCGAAGCGCTGATCGGCCCGCTGGGGAAGCTCATGGACCCGGGCTCCCTGCCGCCCC
TCGACTCTGAAGATCTCTTCCAGGATCTAAGTCACTTCCAGGAGACGTGGCTCGCTGAAGCTCAGGTACC
AGACAGTGATGAGCAGTTTGTTCCTGATTTCCATTCAGAAAACCTAGCTTTCCACAGCCCCACCACCAGG
ATCAAGAAGGAGCCCCAGAGTCCCCGCACAGACCCGGCCCTGTCCTGCAGCAGGAAGCCGCCACTCCCCT
ACCACCATGGCGAGCAGTGCCTTTACTCCAGTGCCTATGACCCCCCCAGACAAATCGCCATCAAGTCCCC
TGCCCCTGGTGCCCTTGGACAGTCGCCCCTACAGCCCTTTCCCCGGGCAGAGCAACGGAATTTCCTGAGA
TCCTCTGGCACCTCCCAGCCCCACCCTGGCCATGGGTACCTCGGGGAACATAGCTCCGTCTTCCAGCAGC
CCCTGGACATTTGCCACTCCTTCACATCTCAGG
